>Addgene plasmid #24182 | pBabepuro-HA-GASC1 | addgene partial sequence | sequence record 30281 | 24182 with pBABE-3
GGCGATTCCTACGTACCACCACACTGGGATCATCAACCACTTTGTACAAGAAAGCTGGGTCGAATTCGCC
CTTGCAGCGATGTATGCAGACTACTGTCTCTTCTGGCACTTCTTCTGGAAAGAGCTCTTCAAAAAAGTGC
GGTATACAGGGTCGGCCACATATTCATTCTTAAACCTGGAGCTCAGCACTCTTTGTCTCTTTCTCTCCCC
TTGGATAATGTCTGCTCCATAAAACGTGTCTTCAAATCGCATGTCAGAGGCTGTGGAAAATCGAGCTTTC
ACTCTCTTGGGTAACTCTTCATCTAAAGTGTAGATGTCCTCTCTCTTCATTGCTATCTGGGATCCATCTT
CAAACTCAACCTGGTACATGTGGGCAATATTTGATCCAAAATATTTTGCTCCATAGAGTTTGCCATCGGG
CCACTTGACTTGGACGACTTCTCCCTCAGCAGGTGGGCCCAGCTTCAGACAGTCTCGGCTCACGATATCC
TCAGGAAATGTGTCTCTGCTAAAGGAGCCATCATCAAACATGACCTCATAGAAGGTCTGCGATGTCACAG
CCATCACTCTGCAACTGTAATACCGGGTGTTCCGATGCTTCGTGATGACCGTTTGACCCACGGAAATGAC
CTTCTCGCAAGCCTTGGACTTCACGTTGGGGTTGACCTTATGTCGAAAGCATGTAATGTTCACCACATAA
GGCCAGTCATCAGGCTCCATCAGTACCCCAGCAGCATGGGCACAAGTGACATGGAAGGAGGCCGGGCAGC
GACCGTAGGAACACTGGATGCAGGCTCCAGAGACCCTCTTAACCCGGTGTCTGCAGAAGATGCATTTCAA
TTTTAACCTCTGTAAAGGTATTCTGCCTACATCTATTTGTGTCCTTTCTGGGACATTAGTGAATCGAA
