>Addgene plasmid #24182 | pBabepuro-HA-GASC1 | addgene partial sequence | sequence record 30282 | 24182 with pBABE-5
ATGGCATACCCATACGATGTTCCAGATTACGCTAGCGGATCATCAACAAGTTTGTACAAAAAAGCAGGCT
CCGAATTCGCCCTTATCATGGAGGTGGCCGAGGTGGAAAGTCCTCTGAACCCCAGCTGTAAGATAATGAC
CTTCAGACCCTCCATGGAGGAGTTCCGGGAGTTCAACAAATACCTTGCATACATGGAGTCTAAAGGAGCC
CATCGTGCGGGTCTTGCAAAGGTGATTCCTCCTAAGGAGTGGAAGCCAAGACAGTGCTATGATGACATTG
ATAATTTGCTCATTCCAGCACCAATTCAGCAGATGGTCACAGGGCAGTCAGGACTGTTCACTCAGTACAA
CATCCAGAAAAAAGCGATGACTGTGAAGGAGTTCAGGCAGCTGGCCAACAGTGGCAAATATTGTACTCCA
AGATACTTGGATTACGAAGATTTGGAGCGCAAGTACTGGAAGAACTTAACTTTTGTGGCACCTATCTATG
GTGCAGATATTAATGGGAGCATATATGATGAGGGTGTGGATGAATGGAACATAGCTCGCCTCAATACAGT
CTTGGATGTGGTTGAAGAAGAGTGTGGCATTTCTATTGAGGGTGTAAATACCCCATATCTCTATTTTGGC
ATGTGGAAGACCACGTTTGCATGGCACACCGAAGACATGGACCTCTATAGCATTAATTATCTCCACTTTG
GAGAGCCCAAGTCTTGGTATGCTATACCTCCGGAGCATGGAAAACGACTTGAAAGACTAGCTCAAGGTTT
TTTCCCAAGCAGCTCCCAAGGGTGTGATGCATTTCTTCGCCACAAGATGACATTGATTTCTCCATCAGTA
TTGAAGAAATATGGTATTCCCTTTGACAAGATAACCCAGGAGGCTGGAGAAT
