[The description below was written by a language model from this plasmid's Addgene catalogue record.]
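Description:
pBabepuro-HA-GASC1 is a mammalian expression plasmid built on the pBabe-puro backbone (about 5.1 kb without insert) and carrying an insert of roughly 4 kb that encodes human GASC1, the protein now designated KDM4C and also known as JMJD2C or JHDM3C. The coding sequence was introduced by restriction enzyme cloning and bears an HA epitope tag at its N terminus, which allows the expressed protein to be detected or immunoprecipitated with anti-HA antibodies without needing a GASC1-specific reagent. In bacteria the plasmid is maintained at high copy number under ampicillin selection, and in mammalian cells a puromycin resistance marker allows selection of cells that have taken up the construct.

The record lists the vector type only as mammalian expression and gives no feature table, so the promoter driving the insert and the other regulatory elements are not stated. The pBabe series is generally known as a family of Moloney murine leukaemia virus-derived retroviral vectors, in which the viral long terminal repeat drives the inserted gene and a packaging signal allows delivery by retroviral transduction and stable integration. Whether those elements are arranged in that way here cannot be confirmed from the information given.

GASC1 is a histone demethylase, and the publication associated with the deposit reports that this putative oncogene removes tri- and dimethyl marks from lysine 9 of histone H3. The construct is therefore suited to ectopic or stable expression of tagged GASC1 in mammalian cells for studying its demethylase activity, its effects on chromatin state and its possible role in oncogenesis.
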