Addgene plasmid #24182: pBabepuro-HA-GASC1
Purpose: Mammalian expression of human JMJD2C with HA tag
Depositing lab: Kristian Helin. Depositing organization: University of Copenhagen, BRIC (Inactive). Publication: The putative oncogene GASC1 demethylates tri- and dimethylated lysine 9 on histone H3. Cloos PA, Christensen J, Agger K, Maiolica A, Rappsilber J, Antal T, Hansen KH, Helin K. Nature. 2006 Jul 20. 442(7100):307-11. 10.1038/nature04837 PubMed 16732293.
Backbone
  Vector backbone: pbBabepuro
  Backbone size w/o insert (bp): 5100
  Vector type: Mammalian Expression
  Selectable markers: Puromycin
Growth in bacteria
  Bacterial resistance: Ampicillin, 100 μg/mL
  Growth temperature: 37°C
  Growth strain: DH5alpha
  Copy number: High Copy
Gene/Insert
  Gene/Insert name: GASC1
  Species: H. sapiens (human)
  Insert size (bp): 4000
  Entrez Gene: KDM4C (a.k.a. GASC1, JHDM3C, JMJD2C, TDRD14C)
  Tag / fusion protein: HA (N terminal on insert)
  Cloning method: Restriction Enzyme
  Sequencing primers: 5′ n/a
Terms and licenses: Academic/Nonprofit Terms; Industry Terms: Not Available to Industry
How to cite: pBabepuro-HA-GASC1 was a gift from Kristian Helin (Addgene plasmid # 24182 ; http://n2t.net/addgene:24182 ; RRID:Addgene_24182)
